Addgene plasmid #43887: MLM3583
Purpose: Activation Domain: VP64; RVD of C-terminal 0.5 TALE repeat: NG (binds T)
Depositing lab: Keith Joung. Depositing organization: Massachusetts General Hospital. Publication: Robust, synergistic regulation of human gene expression using TALE activators. Maeder ML, Linder SJ, Reyon D, Angstman JF, Fu Y, Sander JD, Joung JK. Nat Methods. 2013 Feb 10. doi: 10.1038/nmeth.2366. PubMed 23396285.
Backbone
  Vector backbone: unknown
  Backbone manufacturer: Joung lab
  Vector type: TALE Transcriptional Activator Expression Vector
Growth in bacteria
  Bacterial resistance: Ampicillin, 100 μg/mL
  Growth temperature: 37°C
  Growth strain: XL1 Blue
  Copy number: Unknown
Gene/Insert
  Gene/Insert name: TALE-activator VP64 Backbone (alt name: RVD of C-terminal 0.5 TALE repeat: NG (binds T))
  Promoter: EF1alpha
  Cloning method: Unknown
  Sequencing primers: 5′ OMM718 (5’-ATGACGCAGTTCGGGATGAG-3’); 3′ OSQT38 (5’-TTCGGGAATACGGCGATTG-3’)
Terms and licenses: Academic/Nonprofit Terms; Industry Terms: Not Available to Industry
Depositor comments: Location of plasmid features: EF1a = 922-2106 start codon - 2119-2121 NLS = 2122-2165 N-term =2166-2577 0.5 domain = 2592-2658 C-term = 2665-2949 VP64 = 2956-3122 pA = 3125-3244
How to cite: MLM3583 was a gift from Keith Joung (Addgene plasmid # 43887 ; http://n2t.net/addgene:43887 ; RRID:Addgene_43887)
