[The description below was written by a language model from this plasmid's Addgene catalogue record and pLannotate feature annotations shown in this document.]
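Description:
MLM3583 is a 6.1 kb mammalian expression vector from a series of TALE transcriptional activator backbones, designed to receive a custom array of TALE DNA-binding repeats and express the finished protein as a fusion to the VP64 activation domain. The parental backbone is recorded as unknown (a lab-built vector). The feature table shows a high-copy ColE1/pUC-type origin and a β-lactamase gene with its own promoter, so the plasmid is maintained in E. coli under ampicillin selection. Remnants of lac regulatory sequences and a pBR322 bom fragment are also present as backbone leftovers.

The expression cassette is driven by the strong constitutive human EF-1α promoter. According to the depositor's map, the open reading frame begins with a start codon and a nuclear localization signal, followed by the TALE N-terminal segment, the C-terminal "0.5" half repeat, the TALE C-terminal segment, VP64 (four copies of the minimal herpes simplex VP16 activation domain), and an SV40 polyadenylation signal. Automated annotation identifies the TALE-derived portions as fragments homologous to the Xanthomonas effectors AvrXa10 and AvrBs3. In this member of the series, the half repeat carries the NG repeat-variable diresidue, which specifies thymine, so this backbone suits target sites ending in T. The full repeat array is not part of this plasmid, and the record does not state the cloning method used to add it. Downstream, an SV40 promoter drives a puromycin N-acetyltransferase gene, followed by an annotated V5 tag sequence and a bGH polyadenylation signal, which should permit puromycin selection of transfected mammalian cells. The associated work used such activators to upregulate endogenous human genes, including synergistically in combination.
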