Features (pLannotate 1.2.2; 19 found; start..end, strand, type, name):
    569..673     -  promoter       AmpR promoter: bla
    744..788     -  misc_feature   bom (fragment): basis of mobility region from pBR322
    927..2105    +  promoter       EF-1α promoter: strong constitutive promoter for human elongation factor EF-1α
   2170..2670    +  CDS            avrXa10 (fragment): AVX10_XANOO - Experimental evidence at protein level: Swiss-Prot protein existence level 1. Avirulence protein. Induces the hypersensitive response (HR)in rice plants carrying the resistance gene Xa10. Activity depends on the presence of the core repeat domains; replacement with repeat domains from other proteins (AvrBs3 of X.euvesicatoria (AC P14727) or AvrXa7 of this organism) does not elicit the HR. Probably acts as a transcription factor in its host plant (rice) to induce plant resistance or disease. From Xanthomonas oryzae pv. oryzae.
   2665..2949    +  CDS            avrBs3 (fragment): AVRB3_XANEU - Experimental evidence at protein level: Swiss-Prot protein existence level 1. Avirulence protein. Acts as a transcription factor in C.annuum plants. In susceptible plants lacking the Bs3 resistance gene induces expression of a number of genes, including genes homologous to a family of auxin-induced genes, alpha-expansin genes, pectate lyase, anthocyanidin glucoside rhamnosyl transferase and at least one transcription factor, UPA20. Their expression leads to plant hypertrophy in mesophyll cells, probably mainly mediated by UPA20 (PubMed:17962565). In resistant plants induces the h
   2971..3120    +  CDS            VP64: tetrameric repeat of the minimal activation domain of herpes simplex virus VP16 (Beerli et al., 1998)
   3128..3246    +  polyA_signal   SV40 poly(A) signal: SV40 polyadenylation signal
   3277..3606    +  promoter       SV40 promoter: SV40 enhancer and early promoter
   3616..4215    +  CDS            PuroR: puromycin N-acetyltransferase; pac from Streptomyces; confers resistance to puromycin
   4277..4318    +  CDS            V5 tag: epitope tag from simian virus 5
   4374..4581    +  polyA_signal   bGH poly(A) signal: bovine growth hormone polyadenylation signal
   4602..4623    +  promoter       SV40 promoter (fragment): SV40 enhancer and early promoter
   4628..4644    +  misc_feature   MCS (fragment): pBluescript multiple cloning site
   4693..4709    -  protein_bind   lac operator: The lac repressor binds to the lac operator to inhibit transcription in E. coli. This inhibition can be relieved by adding lactose or isopropyl-β-D-thiogalactopyranoside (IPTG). lac repressor encoded by lacI
   4717..4747    -  promoter       lac promoter: promoter for the E. coli lac operon
   4762..4783    -  protein_bind   CAP binding site: CAP binding activates transcription in the presence of cAMP. E. coli catabolite activator protein
   4796..4888    -  CDS            lacI (fragment): lac repressor; lacI; The lac repressor binds to the lac operator to inhibit transcription in E. coli. This inhibition can be relieved by adding lactose or isopropyl-β-D-thiogalactopyranoside (IPTG).
   5071..5659    -  rep_origin     ori: high-copy-number ColE1/pMB1/pBR322/pUC origin of replication
   5830..568     -  CDS            AmpR (across the origin): β-lactamase; bla; confers resistance to ampicillin, carbenicillin, and related antibiotics
>Addgene plasmid #43887 | MLM3583 | depositor full sequence | sequence record 59234 | MLM3583 sequence 6122 bps
TGCGCAACGTTGTTGCCATTGCTACAGGCATCGTGGTGTCACGCTCGTCGTTTGGTATGGCTTCATTCAG
CTCCGGTTCCCAACGATCAAGGCGAGTTACATGATCCCCCATGTTGTGCAAAAAAGCGGTTAGCTCCTTC
GGTCCTCCGATCGTTGTCAGAAGTAAGTTGGCCGCAGTGTTATCACTCATGGTTATGGCAGCACTGCATA
ATTCTCTTACTGTCATGCCATCCGTAAGATGCTTTTCTGTGACTGGTGAGTACTCAACCAAGTCATTCTG
AGAATAGTGTATGCGGCGACCGAGTTGCTCTTGCCCGGCGTCAATACGGGATAATACCGCGCCACATAGC
AGAACTTTAAAAGTGCTCATCATTGGAAAACGTTCTTCGGGGCGAAAACTCTCAAGGATCTTACCGCTGT
TGAGATCCAGTTCGATGTAACCCACTCGTGCACCCAACTGATCTTCAGCATCTTTTACTTTCACCAGCGT
TTCTGGGTGAGCAAAAACAGGAAGGCAAAATGCCGCAAAAAAGGGAATAAGGGCGACACGGAAATGTTGA
ATACTCATACTCTTCCTTTTTCAATATTATTGAAGCATTTATCAGGGTTATTGTCTCATGAGCGGATACA
TATTTGAATGTATTTAGAAAAATAAACAAATAGGGGTTCCGCGCACATTTCCCCGAAAAGTGCCACCTGA
CGTCGACGGATCGGGAGATCGATCTCCCGATCCCCTAGGGTCGACTCTCAGTACAATCTGCTCTGATGCC
GCATAGTTAAGCCAGTATCTGCTCCCTGCTTGTGTGTTGGAGGTCGCTGAGTAGTGCGCGAGCAAAATTT
AAGCTACAACAAGGCAAGGCTTGACCGACAATTGCATGAAGAATCTGCTTAGGGTTAGGCGTTTTGCGCT
GCTTCGCTAGTCGTGAGGCTCCGGTGCCCGTCAGTGGGCAGAGCGCACATCGCCCACAGTCCCCGAGAAG
TTGGGGGGAGGGGTCGGCAATTGAACCGGTGCCTAGAGAAGGTGGCGCGGGGTAAACTGGGAAAGTGATG
TCGTGTACTGGCTCCGCCTTTTTCCCGAGGGTGGGGGAGAACCGTATATAAGTGCAGTAGTCGCCGTGAA
CGTTCTTTTTCGCAACGGGTTTGCCGCCAGAACACAGGTAAGTGCCGTGTGTGGTTCCCGCGGGCCTGGC
CTCTTTACGGGTTATGGCCCTTGCGTGCCTTGAATTACTTCCACCTGGCTGCAGTACGTGATTCTTGATC
CCGAGCTTCGGGTTGGAAGTGGGTGGGAGAGTTCGAGGCCTTGCGCTTAAGGAGCCCCTTCGCCTCGTGC
TTGAGTTGAGGCCTGGCCTGGGCGCTGGGGCCGCCGCGTGCGAATCTGGTGGCACCTTCGCGCCTGTCTC
GCTGCTTTCGATAAGTCTCTAGCCATTTAAAATTTTTGATGACCTGCTGCGACGCTTTTTTTCTGGCAAG
ATAGTCTTGTAAATGCGGGCCAAGATCTGCACACTGGTATTTCGGTTTTTGGGGCCGCGGGCGGCGACGG
GGCCCGTGCGTCCCAGCGCACATGTTCGGCGAGGCGGGGCCTGCGAGCGCGGCCACCGAGAATCGGACGG
GGGTAGTCTCAAGCTGGCCGGCCTGCTCTGGTGCCTGGCCTCGCGCCGCCGTGTATCGCCCCGCCCTGGG
CGGCAAGGCTGGCCCGGTCGGCACCAGTTGCGTGAGCGGAAAGATGGCCGCTTCCCGGCCCTGCTGCAGG
GAGCTCAAAATGGAGGACGCGGCGCTCGGGAGAGCGGGCGGGTGAGTCACCCACACAAAGGAAAAGGGCC
TTTCCGTCCTCAGCCGTCGCTTCATGTGACTCCACGGAGTACCGGGCGCCGTCCAGGCACCTCGATTAGT
TCTCGAGCTTTTGGAGTACGTCGTCTTTAGGTTGGGGGGAGGGGTTTTATGCGATGGAGTTTCCCCACAC
TGAGTGGGTGGAGACTGAAGTTAGGCCAGCTTGGCACTTGATGTAATTCTCCTTGGAATTTGCCCTTTTT
GAGTTTGGATCTTGGTTCATTCTCAAGCCTCAGACAGTGGTTCAAAGTTTTTTTCTTCCATTTCAGGTGT
CGTGAAGCGGCCGCCACCATGGCCCCCAAGAAGAAGAGGAAGGTGGGCATTCACCGCGGGGTACCTATGG
TGGACTTGAGGACACTCGGTTATTCGCAACAGCAACAGGAGAAAATCAAGCCTAAGGTCAGGAGCACCGT
CGCGCAACACCACGAGGCGCTTGTGGGGCATGGCTTCACTCATGCGCATATTGTCGCGCTTTCACAGCAC
CCTGCGGCGCTTGGGACGGTGGCTGTCAAATACCAAGATATGATTGCGGCCCTGCCCGAAGCCACGCACG
AGGCAATTGTAGGGGTCGGTAAACAGTGGTCGGGAGCGCGAGCACTTGAGGCGCTGCTGACTGTGGCGGG
TGAGCTTAGGGGGCCTCCGCTCCAGCTCGACACCGGGCAGCTGCTGAAGATCGCGAAGAGAGGGGGAGTA
ACAGCGGTAGAGGCAGTGCACGCCTGGCGCAATGCGCTCACCGGGGCCCCCTTGAACAGAGACGATCTAG
AGCTAGACGTCTCGCTGACACCCGAACAGGTGGTCGCCATTGCTAGCAACGGGGGAGGACGGCCAGCCTT
GGAGAGCATTGTGGCCCAGCTGTCCAGGCCGGACCCTGCCCTGGCCGCGTTAACCAACGACCACCTCGTC
GCCTTGGCCTGCCTCGGCGGACGTCCTGCGCTGGATGCAGTGAAAAAGGGATTGCCGCACGCGCCGGCCT
TGATCAAAAGAACCAATCGCCGTATTCCCGAACGCACATCCCATCGCGTTGCCGACCACGCGCAAGTGGT
TCGCGTGCTGGGTTTTTTCCAGTGCCACTCCCACCCAGCGCAAGCATTTGATGACGCCATGACGCAGTTC
GGGATGAGCGGAGGAGGATCCGGGCGCGCCGACGCGCTGGACGATTTCGATCTCGACATGCTGGGTTCTG
ATGCCCTCGATGACTTTGACCTGGATATGTTGGGAAGCGACGCATTGGATGACTTTGATCTGGACATGCT
CGGCTCCGATGCTCTGGACGATTTCGATCTCGATATGTTATAATTAATTGTTTATTGCAGCTTATAATGG
TTACAAATAAAGCAATAGCATCACAAATTTCACAAATAAAGCATTTTTTTCACTGCATTCTAGTTGTGGT
TTGTCCAAACTCATCAATGTATCTTATGAATTCCGATTAAGTCGACCCTGTGGAATGTGTGTCAGTTAGG
GTGTGGAAAGTCCCCAGGCTCCCCAGCAGGCAGAAGTATGCAAAGCATGCATCTCAATTAGTCAGCAACC
AGGTGTGGAAAGTCCCCAGGCTCCCCAGCAGGCAGAAGTATGCAAAGCATGCATCTCAATTAGTCAGCAA
CCATAGTCCCGCCCCTAACTCCGCCCATCCCGCCCCTAACTCCGCCCAGTTCCGCCCATTCTCCGCCCCA
TGGCTGACTAATTTTTTTTATTTATGCAGAGGCCGAGGCCGCCTCGGCTTCTGAGCTATTCCAGAAGTAG
TGAGGAGGCTTTTTTGGAGGCCTAGGCTTTTGCAAAAAGCTTACCATGACCGAGTACAAGCCCACGGTGC
GCCTCGCCACCCGCGACGACGTCCCCAGGGCCGTACGCACCCTCGCCGCCGCGTTCGCCGACTACCCCGC
CACGCGCCACACCGTCGATCCGGACCGCCACATCGAGCGGGTCACCGAGCTGCAAGAACTCTTCCTCACG
CGCGTCGGGCTCGACATCGGCAAGGTGTGGGTCGCGGACGACGGCGCCGCGGTGGCGGTCTGGACCACGC
CGGAGAGCGTCGAAGCGGGGGCGGTGTTCGCCGAGATCGGCCCGCGCATGGCCGAGTTGAGCGGTTCCCG
GCTGGCCGCGCAGCAACAGATGGAAGGCCTCCTGGCGCCGCACCGGCCCAAGGAGCCCGCGTGGTTCCTG
GCCACCGTCGGCGTGTCGCCCGACCACCAGGGCAAGGGTCTGGGCAGCGCCGTCGTGCTCCCCGGAGTGG
AGGCGGCCGAGCGCGCCGGGGTGCCCGCCTTCCTGGAGACCTCCGCGCCCCGCAACCTCCCCTTCTACGA
GCGGCTCGGCTTCACCGTCACCGCCGACGTCGAGTGCCCGAAGGACCGCGCGACCTGGTGCATGACCCGC
AAGCCCGGTGCCTGACGCCCGCCCCACGACCCGCAGCGCCCGACCGAAAGGAGCGCACGACCCCATGCAT
CTCGAAGGTAAGCCTATCCCTAACCCTCTCCTCGGTCTCGATTCTACGCGTACCGGTCATCATCACCATC
ACCATTGAGTTTAAACCCGCTGATCAGCCTCGACTGTGCCTTCTAGTTGCCAGCCATCTGTTGTTTGCCC
CTCCCCCGTGCCTTCCTTGACCCTGGAAGGTGCCACTCCCACTGTCCTTTCCTAATAAAATGAGGAAATT
GCATCGCATTGTCTGAGTAGGTGTCATTCTATTCTGGGGGGTGGGGTGGGGCAGGACAGCAAGGGGGAGG
ATTGGGAAGACAATAGCAGGCATGCTGGGGATGCGGTGGGCTCCATGGCTTCTGAGGCGGAAAGAACCAG
CTGGGGCTCGATACCGTCGACCTCTAGCTAGAGCTTGGCGTAATCATGGTCATAGCTGTTTCCTGTGTGA
AATTGTTATCCGCTCACAATTCCACACAACATACGAGCCGGAAGCATAAAGTGTAAAGCCTAGGGTGCCT
AATGAGTGAGCTAACTCACATTAATTGCGTTGCGCTCACTGCCCGCTTTCCAGTCGGGAAACCTGTCGTG
CCAGCTGCATTAATGAATCGGCCAACGCGCGGGGAGAGGCGGTTTGCGTATTGGGCGCTCTTCCGCTTCC
TCGCTCACTGACTCGCTGCGCTCGGTCGTTCGGCTGCGGCGAGCGGTATCAGCTCACTCAAAGGCGGTAA
TACGGTTATCCACAGAATCAGGGGATAACGCAGGAAAGAACATGTGAGCAAAAGGCCAGCAAAAGGCCAG
GAACCGTAAAAAGGCCGCGTTGCTGGCGTTTTTCCATAGGCTCCGCCCCCCTGACGAGCATCACAAAAAT
CGACGCTCAAGTCAGAGGTGGCGAAACCCGACAGGACTATAAAGATACCAGGCGTTTCCCCCTGGAAGCT
CCCTCGTGCGCTCTCCTGTTCCGACCCTGCCGCTTACCGGATACCTGTCCGCCTTTCTCCCTTCGGGAAG
CGTGGCGCTTTCTCAATGCTCACGCTGTAGGTATCTCAGTTCGGTGTAGGTCGTTCGCTCCAAGCTGGGC
TGTGTGCACGAACCCCCCGTTCAGCCCGACCGCTGCGCCTTATCCGGTAACTATCGTCTTGAGTCCAACC
CGGTAAGACACGACTTATCGCCACTGGCAGCAGCCACTGGTAACAGGATTAGCAGAGCGAGGTATGTAGG
CGGTGCTACAGAGTTCTTGAAGTGGTGGCCTAACTACGGCTACACTAGAAGGACAGTATTTGGTATCTGC
GCTCTGCTGAAGCCAGTTACCTTCGGAAAAAGAGTTGGTAGCTCTTGATCCGGCAAACAAACCACCGCTG
GTAGCGGTGGTTTTTTTGTTTGCAAGCAGCAGATTACGCGCAGAAAAAAAGGATCTCAAGAAGATCCTTT
GATCTTTTCTACGGGGTCTGACGCTCAGTGGAACGAAAACTCACGTTAAGGGATTTTGGTCATGAGATTA
TCAAAAAGGATCTTCACCTAGATCCTTTTAAATTAAAAATGAAGTTTTAAATCAATCTAAAGTATATATG
AGTAAACTTGGTCTGACAGTTACCAATGCTTAATCAGTGAGGCACCTATCTCAGCGATCTGTCTATTTCG
TTCATCCATAGTTGCCTGACTCCCCGTCGTGTAGATAACTACGATACGGGAGGGCTTACCATCTGGCCCC
AGTGCTGCAATGATACCGCGAGACCCACGCTCACCGGCTCCAGATTTATCAGCAATAAACCAGCCAGCCG
GAAGGGCCGAGCGCAGAAGTGGTCCTGCAACTTTATCCGCCTCCATCCAGTCTATTAATTGTTGCCGGGA
AGCTAGAGTAAGTAGTTCGCCAGTTAATAGTT
