>Addgene plasmid #43887 | MLM3583 | addgene partial sequence | sequence record 60206 | EF1a-F 5'-TCAAGCCTCAGACAGTGGTTC-3'
GTCGTGAAGCGGCCGCCACCATGGCCCCCAAGAAGAAGAGGAAGGTGGGCATTCACCGCGGGGTACCTAT
GGTGGACTTGAGGACACTCGGTTATTCGCAACAGCAACAGGAGAAAATCAAGCCTAAGGTCAGGAGCACC
GTCGCGCAACACCACGAGGCGCTTGTGGGGCATGGCTTCACTCATGCGCATATTGTCGCGCTTTCACAGC
ACCCTGCGGCGCTTGGGACGGTGGCTGTCAAATACCAAGATATGATTGCGGCCCTGCCCGAAGCCACGCA
CGAGGCAATTGTAGGGGTCGGTAAACAGTGGTCGGGAGCGCGAGCACTTGAGGCGCTGCTGACTGTGGCG
GGTGAGCTTAGGGGGCCTCCGCTCCAGCTCGACACCGGGCAGCTGCTGAAGATCGCGAAGAGAGGGGGAG
TAACAGCGGTAGAGGCAGTGCACGCCTGGCGCAATGCGCTCACCGGGGCCCCCTTGAACAGAGACGATCT
AGAGCTAGACGTCTCGCTGACACCCGAACAGGTGGTCGCCATTGCTAGCAACGGGGGAGGACGGCCAGCC
TTGGAGAGCATTGTGGCCCAGCTGTCCAGGCCGGACCCTGCCCTGGCCGCGTTAACCAACGACCACCTCG
TCGCCTTGGCCTGCCTCGGCGGACGTCCTGCGCTGGATGCAGTGAAAAAGGGATTGCCGCACGCGCCGGC
CTTGATCAAAAGAACCAATCGCCGTATTCCCGAACGCACATCCCATCGCGTTGCCGACCACGCGCAAGTG
GTTCGCGTGCTGGGTTTTTTCCAGTGCCACTCC
