>Addgene plasmid #43887 | MLM3583 | addgene partial sequence | sequence record 60228 | pBabe3 5'-ACCCTAACTGACACACATTCC-3'
CATTGATGAGTTTGGACAAACCACAACTAGAATGCAGTGAAAAAAATGCTTTATTTGTGAAATTTGTGAT
GCTATTGCTTTATTTGTAACCATTATAAGCTGCAATAAACAATTAATTATAACATATCGAGATCGAAATC
GTCCAGAGCATCGGAGCCGAGCATGTCCAGATCAAAGTCATCCAATGCGTCGCTTCCCAACATATCCAGG
TCAAAGTCATCGAGGGCATCAGAACCCAGCATGTCGAGATCGAAATCGTCCAGCGCGTCGGCGCGCCCGG
ATCCTCCTCCGCTCATCCCGAACTGCGTCATGGCGTCATCAAATGCTTGCGCTGGGTGGGAGTGGCACTG
GAAAAAACCCAGCACGCGAACCACTTGCGCGTGGTCGGCAACGCGATGGGATGTGCGTTCGGGAATACGG
CGATTGGTTCTTTTGATCAAGGCCGGCGCGTGCGGCAATCCCTTTTTCACTGCATCCAGCGCAGGACGTC
CGCCGAGGCAGGCCAAGGCGACGAGGTGGTCGTTGGTTAACGCGGCCAGGGCAGGGTCCGGCCTGGACAG
CTGGGCCACAATGCTCTCCAAGGCTGGCCGTCCTCCCCCGTTGCTAGCAATGGCGACCACCTGTTCGGGT
GTCAGCGAGACGTCTAGCTCTAGATCGTCTCTGTTCAAGGGGGCCCCGGTGAGCGCATTGCGCCAGGCGT
GCACTGCCTCTACCGCTGTTACTCCCCCTCTCTTCGCGATCTTCAGCAGCTGCCCGGTGTCGA
